Addgene plasmid #171426: GST-GFP-ATG14
Purpose: For the purifcation of GFP- PI3KC3 complex
Depositing lab: James Hurley. Depositing organization: University of California, Berkeley. Publication: Reconstitution of cargo-induced LC3 lipidation in mammalian selective autophagy. Chang C, Shi X, Jensen LE, Yokom AL, Fracchiolla D, Martens S, Hurley JH. Sci Adv. 2021 Apr 23;7(17). pii: 7/17/eabg4922. doi: 10.1126/sciadv.abg4922. Print 2021 Apr. PubMed 33893090.
Backbone
  Vector backbone: pCAG
  Vector type: Mammalian Expression
Growth in bacteria
  Bacterial resistance: Ampicillin, 100 μg/mL
  Growth temperature: 37°C
  Growth strain: DH5alpha
  Copy number: High Copy
Gene/Insert
  Gene/Insert name: ATG14
  Species: H. sapiens (human)
  Entrez Gene: ATG14 (a.k.a. ATG14L, BARKOR, KIAA0831)
  Cloning method: Restriction Enzyme; 5′ cloning site Unknown (unknown if destroyed); 3′ cloning site Unknown (unknown if destroyed)
Terms and licenses: Academic/Nonprofit Terms; Industry Terms: Not Available to Industry
How to cite: GST-GFP-ATG14 was a gift from James Hurley (Addgene plasmid # 171426 ; http://n2t.net/addgene:171426 ; RRID:Addgene_171426)
