[The description below was written by a language model from this plasmid's Addgene catalogue record and pLannotate feature annotations shown in this document.]
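Description:
GST-GFP-ATG14 is a mammalian expression plasmid built on the pCAG backbone that encodes human ATG14 (also known as ATG14L or BARKOR) as an N-terminally tagged fusion protein. Transcription is driven by the composite CAG promoter, annotated here as its three parts: the CMV immediate-early enhancer, the chicken β-actin promoter (which spans the sequence origin) and the chimeric chicken β-actin/rabbit β-globin intron. Together these give strong constitutive expression in mammalian cells. Transcripts are terminated by the rabbit β-globin polyadenylation signal. The short HBB fragments flagged on either side of the coding region most likely reflect β-globin sequence belonging to the pCAG cassette rather than separate coding elements.

The open reading frame runs in the order Schistosoma japonicum glutathione S-transferase, a TEV protease recognition site, monomeric EGFP and then full-length ATG14. This layout allows the fusion to be captured by glutathione affinity, after which TEV cleavage can remove the GST and leave fluorescent GFP-ATG14. The stated purpose is purification of a GFP-labelled PI3KC3 complex, the class III phosphatidylinositol 3-kinase assembly in which ATG14 is a subunit. The other subunits are not encoded on this plasmid and would presumably be supplied separately. The associated work concerns reconstitution of LC3 lipidation in mammalian selective autophagy.

In bacteria the plasmid is maintained through a high-copy ColE1/pUC-type origin and selected with ampicillin via the β-lactamase gene and its own promoter. Residual lac promoter, operator, CAP site and lacI fragment sequences are backbone remnants. No mammalian selection marker is annotated. The cloning sites are recorded as unknown, and the sequence record behind the feature table is labelled as a partial NGS result.
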