Features (pLannotate 1.2.2; 17 found; start..end, strand, type, name):
    203..1219    +  intron         chimeric intron: chimera between introns from chicken β-actin and rabbit β-globin
   1217..1294    +  CDS            HBB (fragment): HBB_LEPEU - Experimental evidence at protein level: Swiss-Prot protein existence level 1. Involved in oxygen transport from the lung to the various peripheral tissues. From Lepus europaeus (European hare).
   1307..1958    +  CDS            GST (fragment): glutathione S-transferase from Schistosoma japonicum
   1985..2004    +  CDS            TEV site (fragment): tobacco etch virus (TEV) protease recognition and cleavage site
   2018..2734    +  CDS            mEGFP: mEGFP is a basic (constitutively fluorescent) green fluorescent protein published in 2002, derived from Aequorea victoria. It has moderate acid sensitivity.
   2741..4216    +  CDS            ATG14: BAKOR_HUMAN - Also known as ATG14L From Homo sapiens (Human).
   4242..4316    +  CDS            HBB (fragment): HBB_PONPY - Experimental evidence at transcript level: Swiss-Prot protein existence level 2. Involved in oxygen transport from the lung to the various peripheral tissues. From Pongo pygmaeus (Bornean orangutan).
   4387..4442    +  polyA_signal   β-globin poly(A) signal: rabbit β-globin polyadenylation signal (Gil and Proudfoot, 1987)
   4827..4843    -  protein_bind   lac operator: The lac repressor binds to the lac operator to inhibit transcription in E. coli. This inhibition can be relieved by adding lactose or isopropyl-β-D-thiogalactopyranoside (IPTG). lac repressor encoded by lacI
   4851..4881    -  promoter       lac promoter: promoter for the E. coli lac operon
   4896..4917    -  protein_bind   CAP binding site: CAP binding activates transcription in the presence of cAMP. E. coli catabolite activator protein
   4933..5034    -  CDS            lacI (fragment): LACI_ECOLI - Experimental evidence at protein level: Swiss-Prot protein existence level 1. Repressor of the lactose operon. Binds allolactose as an inducer. From Escherichia coli (strain K12).
   5217..5805    -  rep_origin     ori: high-copy-number ColE1/pMB1/pBR322/pUC origin of replication
   5976..6836    -  CDS            AmpR: β-lactamase; bla; confers resistance to ampicillin, carbenicillin, and related antibiotics
   6837..6941    -  promoter       AmpR promoter: bla
   6972..7351    +  enhancer       CMV enhancer: human cytomegalovirus immediate early enhancer
   7353..202     +  promoter       chicken β-actin promoter (across the origin): No description available
>Addgene plasmid #171426 | GST-GFP-ATG14 | addgene full sequence | sequence record 337559 | Addgene Partial NGS Result
ATTTTTTAATTATTTTGTGCAGCGATGGGGGCGGGGGGGGGGGGGGSGCGCGCCRGGSGGGGSGGGGSGG
GGSGRGGGGSGGGGSGGGGSGAGGCGGAGAGGTGCGGCGGCAGCCAATCAGAGCGGCGCGCTCCGAAAGT
TTCCTTTTATGGCGAGGCGGCGGCGGCGGCGGCCCTATAAAAAGCGAAGCGCGCGGCGGGCGGGAGTCGC
TGCGCGCTGCCTTCGCCCCGTGCCCCGCTCCGCCGCCGCCTCGCGCCGCCCGCCCCGGCTCTGACTGACC
GCGTTACTCCCACAGGTGAGCGGGCGGGACGGCCCTTCTCCTCCGGGCTGTAATTAGCGCTTGGTTTAAT
GACGGCTTGTTTCTTTTCTGTGGCTGCGTGAAAGCCTTGAGGGGCTCCGGGAGGGCCCTTTGTGCGGGGG
GAGCGGCTCGGGGGGTGCGTGCGTGTGTGTGTGCGTGGGGAGCGCCGCGTGCGGCTCCGCGCTGCCCGGC
GGCTGTGAGCGCTGCGGGCGCGGCGCGGGGCTTTGTGCGCTCCGCAGTGTGCGCGAGGGGAGCGCGGCCG
GGGGCGGTGCCCCGCGGTGCGGGGGGGGCTGCGAGGGGAACAAAGGCTGCGTGCGGGGTGTGTGCGTGGG
GGGGTGAGCAGGGGGTGTGGGCGCGTCGGTCGGGCTGCAACCCCCCCTGCACCCCCCTCCCCGAGTTGCT
GAGCACGGCCCGGCTTCGGGTGCGGGGCTCCGTACGGGGCGTGGCGCGGGGCTCGCCGTGCCGGGCGGGG
GGTGGCGGCAGGTGGGGGTGCCGGGCGGGGCGGGGCCGCCTCGGGCCGGGGAGGGCTCGGGGGAGGGGCG
CGGCGGCCCCCGGAGCGCCGGCGGCTGTCGAGGCGCGGCGAGCCGCAGCCATTGCCTTTTATGGTAATCG
TGCGAGAGGGCGCAGGGACTTCCTTTGTCCCAAATCTGTGCGGAGCCGAAATCTGGGAGGCGCCGCCGCA
CCCCCTCTAGCGGGCGCGGGGCGAAGCGGTGCGGCGCCGGCAGGAAGGAAATGGGCGGGGAGGGCCTTCG
TGCGTCGCCGCGCCGCCGTCCCCTTCTCCCTCTCCAGCCTCGGGGCTGTCCGCGGGGGGACGGCTGCCTT
CGGGGGGGACGGGGCAGGGCGGGGTTCGGCTTCTGGCGTGTGACCGGCGGCTCTAGAGCCTCTGCTAACC
ATGTTCATGCCTTCTTCTTTTTCCTACAGCTCCTGGGCAACGTGCTGGTTATTGTGCTGTCTCATCATTT
TGGCAAAGAATTGCGGCCGTCTCAGGCCGAATTCGCCACCATGGCATCCCCTATACTAGGTTATTGGAAA
ATTAAGGGCCTTGTGCAACCCACTCGACTTCTTTTGGAATATCTTGAAGAAAAATATGAAGAGCATTTGT
ATGAGCGCGATGAAGGTGATAAATGGCGAAACAAAAAGTTTGAATTGGGTTTGGAGTTTCCCAATCTTCC
TTATTATATTGATGGTGATGTTAAATTAACACAGTCTATGGCCATCATACGTTATATAGCTGACAAGCAC
AACATGTTGGGTGGTTGTCCAAAAGAGCGTGCAGAGATTTCAATGCTTGAAGGAGCGGTTTTGGATATTA
GATACGGTGTTTCGAGAATTGCATATAGTAAAGACTTTGAAACTCTCAAAGTTGATTTTCTTAGCAAGCT
ACCTGAAATGCTGAAAATGTTCGAAGATCGTTTATGTCATAAAACATATTTAAATGGTGATCATGTAACC
CATCCTGACTTCATGTTGTATGACGCTCTTGATGTTGTTTTATACATGGACCCAATGTGCCTGGATGCGT
TCCCAAAATTAGTTTGTTTTAAAAAACGTATTGAAGCTATCCCACAAATTGATAAGTACTTGAAATCCAG
CAAGTATATAGCATGGCCTTTGCAGGGCTGGCAAGCCACGTTTGGTGGTGGCGACCATCCTCCAAAATCG
GATGATTACGATATCCCAACGACCGAAAACCTGTATTTTCAGGGTGTCGACGGTACCATGGTGAGCAAGG
GCGAGGAGCTGTTCACCGGGGTGGTGCCCATCCTGGTCGAGCTGGACGGCGACGTAAACGGCCACAAGTT
CAGCGTGTCCGGCGAGGGCGAGGGCGATGCCACCTACGGCAAGCTGACCCTGAAGTTCATCTGCACCACC
GGCAAGCTGCCCGTGCCCTGGCCCACCCTCGTGACCACCCTGACCTACGGCGTGCAGTGCTTCAGCCGCT
ACCCCGACCACATGAAGCAGCACGACTTCTTCAAGTCCGCCATGCCCGAAGGCTACGTCCAGGAGCGCAC
CATCTTCTTCAAGGACGACGGCAACTACAAGACCCGCGCCGAGGTGAAGTTCGAGGGCGACACCCTGGTG
AACCGCATCGAGCTGAAGGGCATCGACTTCAAGGAGGACGGCAACATCCTGGGGCACAAGCTGGAGTACA
ACTACAACAGCCACAACGTCTATATCATGGCCGACAAGCAGAAGAACGGCATCAAGGTGAACTTCAAGAT
CCGCCACAACATCGAGGACGGCAGCGTGCAGCTCGCCGACCACTACCAGCAGAACACCCCCATCGGCGAC
GGCCCCGTGCTGCTGCCCGACAACCACTACCTGAGCACCCAGTCCAAGCTGAGCAAAGACCCCAACGAGA
AGCGCGATCACATGGTCCTGCTGGAGTTCGTGACCGCCGCCGGGATCACTCTCGGCATGGACGAGCTGTA
CAAGGGTACCATGGCTTCCCCATCTGGAAAGGGAGCTAGGGCTCTGGAGGCTCCTGGATGCGGACCACGG
CCCCTGGCCAGAGACCTGGTGGATAGCGTGGACGATGCTGAGGGGCTGTACGTGGCCGTGGAAAGATGCC
CCCTGTGTAATACCACACGGAGAAGGCTGACATGCGCCAAGTGTGTGCAGTCCGGGGATTTCGTGTATTT
TGACGGACGCGATCGGGAGAGATTCATTGACAAGAAAGAAAGGCTGTCCCGCCTGAAGTCTAAACAGGAG
GAATTTCAGAAAGAGGTGCTGAAGGCCATGGAGGGCAAGTGGATCACTGATCAGCTGAGGTGGAAAATCA
TGTCCTGCAAGATGCGCATTGAGCAGCTGAAACAGACCATCTGTAAGGGAAACGAGGAAATGGAGAAAAA
TAGCGAAGGCCTGCTGAAGACAAAAGAAAAGAATCAGAAGCTGTACTCCCGGGCTCAGAGACACCAGGAG
AAGAAAGAAAAAATTCAGAGGCATAACCGCAAGCTGGGCGATCTGGTGGAGAAGAAAACCATCGACCTGA
GGTCTCACTATGAACGCCTGGCCAATCTGCGCCGGAGCCATATCCTGGAGCTGACATCCGTGATCTTCCC
AATTGAGGAAGTGAAAACTGGAGTGAGGGACCCCGCTGATGTGAGCTCCGAGAGTGACTCAGCCATGACC
TCTAGTACAGTGAGTAAGCTGGCTGAAGCCAGAAGGACTACCTACCTGTCAGGCCGCTGGGTGTGCGACG
ATCACAACGGCGATACAAGCATCTCCATTACTGGGCCCTGGATTAGCCTGCCTAACAATGGCGACTATAG
TGCCTACTATTCATGGGTGGAGGAAAAGAAAACAACTCAGGGGCCAGATATGGAGCAGTCTAATCCCGCT
TACACTATCAGTGCCGCTCTGTGCTATGCCACCCAGCTGGTGAACATCCTGTCTCATATTCTGGACGTGA
ACCTGCCCAAGAAACTGTGCAATTCAGAGTTCTGTGGCGAAAACCTGAGCAAACAGAAGTTTACTAGGGC
TGTGAAGAAACTGAACGCCAATATTCTGTACCTGTGTTTTAGCCAGCACGTGAATCTGGATCAGCTGCAG
CCTCTGCATACCCTGCGCAACCTGATGTATCTGGTGTCCCCTTCAAGCGAGCACCTGGGAAGGTCTGGAC
CATTCGAAGTGAGAGCTGATCTGGAGGAAAGCATGGAGTTTGTGGACCCTGGAGTGGCCGGCGAGTCTGA
CGAAAGTGGGGATGAGCGGGTGTCTGACGAGGAAACTGATCTGGGAACCGACTGGGAAAACCTGCCTAGT
CCAAGATTCTGTGACATCCCATCTCAGAGTGTGGAGGTGTCACAGAGCCAGTCCACACAGGCTTCCCCCC
CTATTGCTTCCTCTAGTGCTGGAGGAATGATCTCAAGCGCCGCTGCCTCAGTGACCAGCTGGTTTAAGGC
CTACACAGGCCATAGGTGACTCGAGACTAGTATCGCGATAATTCACTCCTCAGGTGCAGGCTGCCTATCA
GAAGGTGGTGGCTGGTGTGGCCAATGCCCTGGCTCACAAATACCACTGAGATCTTTTTCCCTCTGCCAAA
AATTATGGGGACATCATGAAGCCCCTTGAGCATCTGACTTCTGGCTAATAAAGGAAATTTATTTTCATTG
CAATAGTGTGTTGGAATTTTTTGTGTCTCTCACTCGGAAGGACATATGGGAGGGCAAATCATTTAAAACA
TCAGAATGAGTATTTGGTTTAGAGTTTGGCAACATATGCCCATATGCTGGCTGCCATGAACAAAGGTTGG
CTATAAAGAGGTCATCAGTATATGAAACAGCCCCCTGCTGTCCATTCCTTATTCCATAGAAAAGCCTTGA
CTTGAGGTTAGATTTTTTTTATATTTTGTTTTGTGTTATTTTTTTCTTTAACATCCCTAAAATTTTCCTT
ACATGTTTTACTAGCCAGATTTTTCCTCCTCTCCTGACTACTCCCAGTCATAGCTGTCCCTCTTCTCTTA
TGGAGATCCCTCGACCTGCAGCCCAAGCTTGGCGTAATCATGGTCATAGCTGTTTCCTGTGTGAAATTGT
TATCCGCTCACAATTCCACACAACATACGAGCCGGAAGCATAAAGTGTAAAGCCTGGGGTGCCTAATGAG
TGAGCTAACTCACATTAATTGCGTTGCGCTCACTGCCCGCTTTCCAGTCGGGAAACCTGTCGTGCCAGCG
GATCGATCCGCTGCATTAATGAATCGGCCAACGCGCGGGGAGAGGCGGTTTGCGTATTGGGCGCTCTTCC
GCTTCCTCGCTCACTGACTCGCTGCGCTCGGTCGTTCGGCTGCGGCGAGCGGTATCAGCTCACTCAAAGG
CGGTAATACGGTTATCCACAGAATCAGGGGATAACGCAGGAAAGAACATGTGAGCAAAAGGCCAGCAAAA
GGCCAGGAACCGTAAAAAGGCCGCGTTGCTGGCGTTTTTCCATAGGCTCCGCCCCCCTGACGAGCATCAC
AAAAATCGACGCTCAAGTCAGAGGTGGCGAAACCCGACAGGACTATAAAGATACCAGGCGTTTCCCCCTG
GAAGCTCCCTCGTGCGCTCTCCTGTTCCGACCCTGCCGCTTACCGGATACCTGTCCGCCTTTCTCCCTTC
GGGAAGCGTGGCGCTTTCTCATAGCTCACGCTGTAGGTATCTCAGTTCGGTGTAGGTCGTTCGCTCCAAG
CTGGGCTGTGTGCACGAACCCCCCGTTCAGCCCGACCGCTGCGCCTTATCCGGTAACTATCGTCTTGAGT
CCAACCCGGTAAGACACGACTTATCGCCACTGGCAGCAGCCACTGGTAACAGGATTAGCAGAGCGAGGTA
TGTAGGCGGTGCTACAGAGTTCTTGAAGTGGTGGCCTAACTACGGCTACACTAGAAGAACAGTATTTGGT
ATCTGCGCTCTGCTGAAGCCAGTTACCTTCGGAAAAAGAGTTGGTAGCTCTTGATCCGGCAAACAAACCA
CCGCTGGTAGCGGTGGTTTTTTTGTTTGCAAGCAGCAGATTACGCGCAGAAAAAAAGGATCTCAAGAAGA
TCCTTTGATCTTTTCTACGGGGTCTGACGCTCAGTGGAACGAAAACTCACGTTAAGGGATTTTGGTCATG
AGATTATCAAAAAGGATCTTCACCTAGATCCTTTTAAATTAAAAATGAAGTTTTAAATCAATCTAAAGTA
TATATGAGTAAACTTGGTCTGACAGTTACCAATGCTTAATCAGTGAGGCACCTATCTCAGCGATCTGTCT
ATTTCGTTCATCCATAGTTGCCTGACTCCCCGTCGTGTAGATAACTACGATACGGGAGGGCTTACCATCT
GGCCCCAGTGCTGCAATGATACCGCGAGACCCACGCTCACCGGCTCCAGATTTATCAGCAATAAACCAGC
CAGCCGGAAGGGCCGAGCGCAGAAGTGGTCCTGCAACTTTATCCGCCTCCATCCAGTCTATTAATTGTTG
CCGGGAAGCTAGAGTAAGTAGTTCGCCAGTTAATAGTTTGCGCAACGTTGTTGCCATTGCTACAGGCATC
GTGGTGTCACGCTCGTCGTTTGGTATGGCTTCATTCAGCTCCGGTTCCCAACGATCAAGGCGAGTTACAT
GATCCCCCATGTTGTGCAAAAAAGCGGTTAGCTCCTTCGGTCCTCCGATCGTTGTCAGAAGTAAGTTGGC
CGCAGTGTTATCACTCATGGTTATGGCAGCACTGCATAATTCTCTTACTGTCATGCCATCCGTAAGATGC
TTTTCTGTGACTGGTGAGTACTCAACCAAGTCATTCTGAGAATAGTGTATGCGGCGACCGAGTTGCTCTT
GCCCGGCGTCAATACGGGATAATACCGCGCCACATAGCAGAACTTTAAAAGTGCTCATCATTGGAAAACG
TTCTTCGGGGCGAAAACTCTCAAGGATCTTACCGCTGTTGAGATCCAGTTCGATGTAACCCACTCGTGCA
CCCAACTGATCTTCAGCATCTTTTACTTTCACCAGCGTTTCTGGGTGAGCAAAAACAGGAAGGCAAAATG
CCGCAAAAAAGGGAATAAGGGCGACACGGAAATGTTGAATACTCATACTCTTCCTTTTTCAATATTATTG
AAGCATTTATCAGGGTTATTGTCTCATGAGCGGATACATATTTGAATGTATTTAGAAAAATAAACAAATA
GGGGTTCCGCGCACATTTCCCCGAAAAGTGCCACCTGGGTCGACATTGATTATTGACTAGTTATTAATAG
TAATCAATTACGGGGTCATTAGTTCATAGCCCATATATGGAGTTCCGCGTTACATAACTTACGGTAAATG
GCCCGCCTGGCTGACCGCCCAACGACCCCCGCCCATTGACGTCAATAATGACGTATGTTCCCATAGTAAC
GCCAATAGGGACTTTCCATTGACGTCAATGGGTGGAGTATTTACGGTAAACTGCCCACTTGGCAGTACAT
CAAGTGTATCATATGCCAAGTACGCCCCCTATTGACGTCAATGACGGTAAATGGCCCGCCTGGCATTATG
CCCAGTACATGACCTTATGGGACTTTCCTACTTGGCAGTACATCTACGTATTAGTCATCGCTATTACCAT
GGTCGAGGTGAGCCCCACGTTCTGCTTCACTCTCCCCATCTCCCCCCCCTCCCCACCCCCAATTTTGTAT
TTATTT
